>Addgene plasmid #128515 | pMJA053 | addgene full sequence | sequence record 251600 | Addgene NGS Result
GATCTAACATCCAAAGACGAAAGGTTGAATGAAACCTTTTTGCCATCCGACATCCACAGGTCCATTCTCA
CACATAAGTGCCAAACGCAACAGGAGGGGATACACTAGCAGCAGACCGTTGCAAACGCAGGACCTCCACT
CCTCTTCTCCTCAACACCCACTTTTGCCATCGAAAAACCAGCCCAGTTATTGGGCTTGATTGGAGCTCGC
TCATTCCAATTCCTTCTATTAGGCTACTAACACCATGACTTTATTAGCCTGTCTATCCTGGCCCCCCTGG
CGAGGTTCATGTTTGTTTATTTCCGAATGCAACAAGCTCCGCATTACACCCGAACATCACTCCAGATGAG
GGCTTTCTGAGTGTGGGGTCAAATAGTTTCATGTTCCCCAAATGGCCCAAAACTGACAGTTTAAACGCTG
TCTTGGAACCTAATATGACAAAAGCGTGATCTCATCCAAGATGAACTAAGTTTGGTTCGTTGAAATGCTA
ACGGCCAGTTGGTCAAAAAGAAACTTCCAAAAGTCGGCATACCGTTTGTCTTGTTTGGTATTGATTGACG
AATGCTCAAAAATAATCTCATTAATGCTTAGCGCAGTCTCTCTATCGCTTCTGAACCCCGGTGCACCTGT
GCCGAAACGCAAATGGGGAAACACCCGCTTTTTGGATGATTATGCATTGTCTCCACATTGTATGCTTCCA
AGATTCTGGTGGGAATACTGCTGATAGCCTAACGTTCATGATCAAAATTTAACTGTTCTAACCCCTACTT
GACAGCAATATATAAACAGAAGGAAGCTGCCCTGTCTTAAACCTTTTTTTTTATCATCATTATTAGCTTA
CTTTCATAATTGCGACTGGTTCCAATTGACAAGCTTTTGATTTTAACGACTTTTAACGACAACTTGAGAA
GATCAAAAAACAACTAATTATTCGAAGGATCCAAACGATGAGATTTCCTTCAATTTTTACTGCAGTTTTA
TTCGCAGCATCCTCCGCATTAGCTGCTCCAGTCAACACTACAACAGAAGATGAAACGGCACAAATTCCGG
CTGAAGCTGTCATCGGTTACTCAGATTTAGAAGGGGATTTCGATGTTGCTGTTTTGCCATTTTCCAACAG
CACAAATAACGGGTTATTGTTTATAAATACTACTATTGCCAGCATTGCTGCTAAAGAAGAAGGGGTATCT
CTCGAGAAAGAGAGGCTGAAGCTCCCTATGGCCGAGGTAGAACTGAATCCGGATGCTATCAGCAGATGGA
GGAGGCGGAGATGCTCAACCACTGCGGGATGTACCTCATGAAAAATTTAGGAGAAAGGAGCCAAGTTAGT
CCCAGAATGAGAGAAGAGGATCACAAGCAACTTTGCTGCATGCAACTGAAGAACCTAGATGAGAAGTGCA
TGTGTCCGGCAATCATGATGATGTTGAACGAACCAATGTGGATAAGGATGCGAGATCAAGTGATGAGCAT
GGCTCATAACCTGCCCATAGAATGCAATCTCATGTCCCAACCATGCCAAATGTAATAAGGGCGAATTCCC
TAGGGCGGCCGCGAATTAATTCGCCTTAGACATGACTGTTCCTCAGTTCAAGTTGGGCACTTACGAGAAG
ACCGGTCTTGCTAGATTCTAATCAAGAGGATGTCAGAATGCCATTTGCCTGAGAGATGCAGGCTTCATTT
TTGATACTTTTTTATTTGTAACCTATATAGTATAGGATTTTTTTTGTCATTTTGTTTCTTCTCGTACGAG
CTTGCTCCTGATCAGCCTATCTCGCAGCTGATGAATATCTTGTGGTAGGGGTTTGGGAAAATCATTCGAG
TTTGATGTTTTTCTTGGTATTTCCCACTCCTCTTCAGAGTACAGAAGATTAAGTGAGACGTTCGTTTGTG
CAAGCTTATCGATAAGCTTTAATGCGGTAGTTTATCACAGTTAAATTGCTAACGCAGTCAGGCACCGTGT
ATGAAATCTAACAATGCGCTCATCGTCATCCTCGGCACCGTCACCCTGGATGCTGTAGGCATAGGCTTGG
TTATGCCGGTACTGCCGGGCCTCTTGCGGGATATCGTCCATTCCGACAGCATCGCCAGTCACTATGGCGT
GCTGCTAGCGCTATATGCGTTGATGCAATTTCTATGCGCACCCGTTCTCGGAGCACTGTCCGACCGCTTT
GGCCGCCGCCCAGTCCTGCTCGCTTCGCTACTTGGAGCCACTATCGACTACGCGATCATGGCGACCACAC
CCGTCCTGTGGATCTATCGAATCTAAATGTAAGTTAAAATCTCTAAATAATTAAATAAGTCCCAGTTTCT
CCATACGAACCTTAACAGCATTGCGGTGAGCATCTAGACCTTCAACAGCAGCCAGATCCATCACTGCTTG
GCCAATATGTTTCAGTCCCTCAGGAGTTACGTCTTGTGAAGTGATGAACTTCTGGAAGGTTGCAGTGTTA
ACTCCGCTGTATTGACGGGCATATCCGTACGTTGGCAAAGTGTGGTTGGTACCGGAGGAGTAATCTCCAC
AACTCTCTGGAGAGTAGGCACCAACAAACACAGATCCAGCGTGTTGTACTTGATCAACATAAGAAGAAGC
ATTCTCGATTTGCAGGATCAAGTGTTCAGGAGCGTACTGATTGGACATTTCCAAAGCCTGCTCGTAGGTT
GCAACCGATAGGGTTGTAGAGTGTGCAATACACTTGCGTACAATTTCAACCCTTGGCAACTGCACAGCTT
GGTTGTGAACAGCATCTTCAATTCTGGCAAGCTCCTTGTCTGTCATATCGACAGCCAACAGAATCACCTG
GGAATCAATACCATGTTCAGCTTGAGACAGAAGGTCTGAGGCAACGAAATCTGGATCAGCGTATTTATCA
GCAATAACTAGAACTTCAGAAGGCCCAGCAGGCATGTCAATACTACACAGGGCTGATGTGTCATTTTGAA
CCATCATCTTGGCAGCAGTAACGAACTGGTTTCCTGGACCAAATATTTTGTCACACTTAGGAACAGTTTC
TGTTCCGTAAGCCATAGCAGCTACTGCCTGGGCGCCTCCTGCTAGCACGATACACTTAGCACCAACCTTG
TGGGCAACGTAGATGACTTCTGGGGTAAGGGTACCATCCTTCTTAGGTGGAGATGCAAAAACAATTTCTT
TGCAACCAGCAACTTTGGCAGGAACACCCAGCATCAGGGAAGTGGAAGGCAGAATTGCGGTTCCACCAGG
AATATAGAGGCCAACTTTCTCAATAGGTCTTGCAAAACGAGAGCAGACTACACCAGGGCAAGTCTCAACT
TGCAACGTCTCCGTTAGTTGAGCTTCATGGAATTTCCTGACGTTATCTATAGAGAGATCAATGGCTCTCT
TAACGTTATCTGGCAATTGCATAAGTTCCTCTGGGAAAGGAGCTTCTAACACAGGTGTCTTCAAAGCGAC
TCCATCAAACTTGGCAGTTAGTTCTAAAAGGGCTTTGTCACCATTTTGACGAACATTGTCGACAATTGGT
TTGACTAATTCCATAATCTGTTCCGTTTTCTGGATAGGACGACGAAGGGCATCTTCAATTTCTTGTGAGG
AGGCCTTAGAAACGTCAATTTTGCACAATTCAATACGACCTTCAGAAGGGACTTCTTTAGGTTTGGATTC
TTCTTTAGGTTGTTCCTTGGTGTATCCTGGCTTGGCATCTCCTTTCCTTCTAGTGACCTTTAGGGACTTC
ATATCCAGGTTTCTCTCCACCTCGTCCAACGTCACACCGTACTTGGCACATCTAACTAATGCAAAATAAA
ATAAGTCAGCACATTCCCAGGCTATATCTTCCTTGGATTTAGCTTCTGCAAGTTCATCAGCTTCCTCCCT
AATTTTAGCGTTCAACAAAACTTCGTCGTCAAATAACCGTTTGGTATAAGAACCTTCTGGAGCATTGCTC
TTACGATCCCACAAGGTGGCTTCCATGGCTCTAAGACCCTTTGATTGGCCAAAACAGGAAGTGCGTTCCA
AGTGACAGAAACCAACACCTGTTTGTTCAACCACAAATTTCAAGCAGTCTCCATCACAATCCAATTCGAT
ACCCAGCAACTTTTGAGTTGCTCCAGATGTAGCACCTTTATACCACAAACCGTGACGACGAGATTGGTAG
ACTCCAGTTTGTGTCCTTATAGCCTCCGGAATAGACTTTTTGGACGAGTACACCAGGCCCAACGAGTAAT
TAGAAGAGTCAGCCACCAAAGTAGTGAATAGACCATCGGGGCGGTCAGTAGTCAAAGACGCCAACAAAAT
TTCACTGACAGGGAACTTTTTGACATCTTCAGAAAGTTCGTATTCAGTAGTCAATTGCCGAGCATCAATA
ATGGGGATTATACCAGAAGCAACAGTGGAAGTCACATCTACCAACTTTGCGGTCTCAGAAAAAGCATAAA
CAGTTCTACTACCGCCATTAGTGAAACTTTTCAAATCGCCCAGTGGAGAAGAAAAAGGCACAGCGATACT
AGCATTAGCGGGCAAGGATGCAACTTTATCAACCAGGGTCCTATAGATAACCCTAGCGCCTGGGATCATC
CTTTGGACAACTCTTTCTGCCAAATCTAGGTCCAAAATCACTTCATTGATACCATTATTGTACAACTTGA
GCAAGTTGTCGATCAGCTCCTCAAATTGGTCCTCTGTAACGGATGACTCAACTTGCACATTAACTTGAAG
CTCAGTCGATTGAGTGAACTTGATCAGGTTGTGCAGCTGGTCAGCAGCATAGGGAAACACGGCTTTTCCT
ACCAAACTCAAGGAATTATCAAACTCTGCAACACTTGCGTATGCAGGTAGCAAGGGAAATGTCATACTTG
AAGTCGGACAGTGAGTGTAGTCTTGAGAAATTCTGAAGCCGTATTTTTATTATCAGTGAGTCAGTCATCA
GGAGATCCTCTACGCCGGACGCATCGTGGCCGGCATCACCGGCGCCACAGGTGCGGTTGCTGGCGCCTAT
ATCGCCGACATCACCGATGGGGAAGATCGGGCTCGCCACTTCGGGCTCATGAGCGCTTGTTTCGGCGTGG
GTATGGTGGCAGGCCCCGTGGCCGGGGGACTGTTGGGCGCCATCTCCTTGCATGCACCATTCCTTGCGGC
GGCGGTGCTCAACGGCCTCAACCTACTACTGGGCTGCTTCCTAATGCAGGAGTCGCATAAGGGAGAGCGT
CGAGTATCTATGATTGGAAGTATGGGAATGGTGATACCCGCATTCTTCAGTGTCTTGAGGTCTCCTATCA
GATTATGCCCAACTAAAGCAACCGGAGGAGGAGATTTCATGGTAAATTTCTCTGACTTTTGGTCATCAGT
AGACTCGAACTGTGAGACTATCTCGGTTATGACAGCAGAAATGTCCTTCTTGGAGACAGTAAATGAAGTC
CCACCAATAAAGAAATCCTTGTTATCAGGAACAAACTTCTTGTTTCGAACTTTTTCGGTGCCTTGAACTA
TAAAATGTAGAGTGGATATGTCGGGTAGGAATGGAGCGGGCAAATGCTTACCTTCTGGACCTTCAAGAGG
TATGTAGGGTTTGTAGATACTGATGCCAACTTCAGTGACAACGTTGCTATTTCGTTCAAACCATTCCGAA
TCCAGAGAAATCAAAGTTGTTTGTCTACTATTGATCCAAGCCAGTGCGGTCTTGAAACTGACAATAGTGT
GCTCGTGTTTTGAGGTCATCTTTGTATGAATAAATCTAGTCTTTGATCTAAATAATCTTGACGAGCCAGA
CGATAATACCAATCTAAACTCTTTAAACGTTAAAGGACAAGTATGTCTGCCTGTATTAAACCCCAAATCA
GCTCGTAGTCTGATCCTCATCAACTTGAGGGGCACTATCTTGTTTTAGAGAAATTTGCGGAGATGCGATA
TCGAGAAAAAGGTACGCTGATTTTAAACGTGAAATTTATCTCAAGATCTGCTGCCTCGCGCGTTTCGGTG
ATGACGGTGAAAACCTCTGACACATGCAGCTCCCGGAGACGGTCACAGCTTGTCTGTAAGCGGATGCCGG
GAGCAGACAAGCCCGTCAGGGCGCGTCAGCGGGTGTTGGCGGGTGTCGGGGCGCAGCCATGACCCAGTCA
CGTAGCGATAGCGGAGTGTATACTGGCTTAACTATGCGGCATCAGAGCAGATTGTACTGAGAGTGCACCA
TATGCGGTGTGAAATACCGCACAGATGCGTAAGGAGAAAATACCGCATCAGGCGCTCTTCCGCTTCCTCG
CTCACTGACTCGCTGCGCTCGGTCGTTCGGCTGCGGCGAGCGGTATCAGCTCACTCAAAGGCGGTAATAC
GGTTATCCACAGAATCAGGGGATAACGCAGGAAAGAACATGTGAGCAAAAGGCCAGCAAAAGGCCAGGAA
CCGTAAAAAGGCCGCGTTGCTGGCGTTTTTCCATAGGCTCCGCCCCCCTGACGAGCATCACAAAAATCGA
CGCTCAAGTCAGAGGTGGCGAAACCCGACAGGACTATAAAGATACCAGGCGTTTCCCCCTGGAAGCTCCC
TCGTGCGCTCTCCTGTTCCGACCCTGCCGCTTACCGGATACCTGTCCGCCTTTCTCCCTTCGGGAAGCGT
GGCGCTTTCTCATAGCTCACGCTGTAGGTATCTCAGTTCGGTGTAGGTCGTTCGCTCCAAGCTGGGCTGT
GTGCACGAACCCCCCGTTCAGCCCGACCGCTGCGCCTTATCCGGTAACTATCGTCTTGAGTCCAACCCGG
TAAGACACGACTTATCGCCACTGGCAGCAGCCACTGGTAACAGGATTAGCAGAGCGAGGTATGTAGGCGG
TGCTACAGAGTTCTTGAAGTGGTGGCCTAACTACGGCTACACTAGAAGGACAGTATTTGGTATCTGCGCT
CTGCTGAAGCCAGTTACCTTCGGAAAAAGAGTTGGTAGCTCTTGATCCGGCAAACAAACCACCGCTGGTA
GCGGTGGTTTTTTTGTTTGCAAGCAGCAGATTACGCGCAGAAAAAAAGGATCTCAAGAAGATCCTTTGAT
CTTTTCTACGGGGTCTGACGCTCAGTGGAACGAAAACTCACGTTAAGGGATTTTGGTCATGAGATTATCA
AAAAGGATCTTCACCTAGATCCTTTTAAATTAAAAATGAAGTTTTAAATCAATCTAAAGTATATATGAGT
AAACTTGGTCTGACAGTTACCAATGCTTAATCAGTGAGGCACCTATCTCAGCGATCTGTCTATTTCGTTC
ATCCATAGTTGCCTGACTCCCCGTCGTGTAGATAACTACGATACGGGAGGGCTTACCATCTGGCCCCAGT
GCTGCAATGATACCGCGAGACCCACGCTCACCGGCTCCAGATTTATCAGCAATAAACCAGCCAGCCGGAA
GGGCCGAGCGCAGAAGTGGTCCTGCAACTTTATCCGCCTCCATCCAGTCTATTAATTGTTGCCGGGAAGC
TAGAGTAAGTAGTTCGCCAGTTAATAGTTTGCGCAACGTTGTTGCCATTGCTGCAGGCATCGTGGTGTCA
CGCTCGTCGTTTGGTATGGCTTCATTCAGCTCCGGTTCCCAACGATCAAGGCGAGTTACATGATCCCCCA
TGTTGTGCAAAAAAGCGGTTAGCTCCTTCGGTCCTCCGATCGTTGTCAGAAGTAAGTTGGCCGCAGTGTT
ATCACTCATGGTTATGGCAGCACTGCATAATTCTCTTACTGTCATGCCATCCGTAAGATGCTTTTCTGTG
ACTGGTGAGTACTCAACCAAGTCATTCTGAGAATAGTGTATGCGGCGACCGAGTTGCTCTTGCCCGGCGT
CAACACGGGATAATACCGCGCCACATAGCAGAACTTTAAAAGTGCTCATCATTGGAAAACGTTCTTCGGG
GCGAAAACTCTCAAGGATCTTACCGCTGTTGAGATCCAGTTCGATGTAACCCACTCGTGCACCCAACTGA
TCTTCAGCATCTTTTACTTTCACCAGCGTTTCTGGGTGAGCAAAAACAGGAAGGCAAAATGCCGCAAAAA
AGGGAATAAGGGCGACACGGAAATGTTGAATACTCATACTCTTCCTTTTTCAATATTATTGAAGCATTTA
TCAGGGTTATTGTCTCATGAGCGGATACATATTTGAATGTATTTAGAAAAATAAACAAATAGGGGTTCCG
CGCACATTTCCCCGAAAAGTGCCACCTGACGTCTAAGAAACCATTATTATCATGACATTAACCTATAAAA
ATAGGCGTATCACGAGGCCCTTTCGTCTTCAAGAATTAATTCTCATGTTTGACAGCTTATCATCGATAAG
CTGACTCATGTTGGTATTGTGAAATAGACGCAGATCGGGAACACTGAAAAATAACAGTTATTATTCGA
Features (pLannotate 1.2.2; 15 found; start..end, strand, type, name):
      1..936     +  promoter       AOX1 promoter: Pichia pastoris AOX1; inducible promoter, regulated by methanol
    948..1213    +  CDS            α-factor secretion signal: N-terminal secretion signal from S. cerevisiae alpha-factor; MFα1; Cleavage by the Kex2 protease occurs after the dibasic KR sequence. The EA dipeptides are then removed by dipeptidyl aminopeptidase A.
   1208..1522    +  CDS            2SS8_HELAN (fragment): Experimental evidence at protein level: Swiss-Prot protein existence level 1. This is a 2S seed storage protein. From Helianthus annuus (Common sunflower).
   1563..1628    +  CDS            AOX1 (fragment): ALOX1_KOMPC - Experimental evidence at protein level: Swiss-Prot protein existence level 1. Major isoform of alcohol oxidase, which catalyzes the oxidation of methanol to formaldehyde and hydrogen peroxide, the first step in the methanol utilization pathway of methylotrophic yeasts. From Komagataella phaffii (strain ATCC 76273 / CBS 7435 / CECT 11047 / NRRL Y-11430 / Wegner 21-1) (Yeast) (Pichia pastoris).
   1632..1878    +  terminator     AOX1 terminator: Pichia pastoris AOX1; transcription terminator for AOX1
   1961..2254    +  CDS            TcR (fragment): tetracycline efflux protein; tet; confers resistance to tetracycline
   2291..4825    -  CDS            PpHIS4: multifunctional enzyme, required for histidine biosynthesis; Pichia pastoris HIS4; auxotrophic marker for Pichia pastoris
   4904..5183    +  CDS            TcR (fragment): tetracycline efflux protein; tet; confers resistance to tetracycline
   5180..5928    +  misc_feature   AOX1 3' fragment: region downstream of Pichia pastoris AOX1 gene
   5930..5970    +  CDS            rop (fragment): Rop protein, which maintains plasmids at low copy number; rop
   6072..6212    +  misc_feature   bom: basis of mobility region from pBR322
   6398..6986    -  rep_origin     ori: high-copy-number ColE1/pMB1/pBR322/pUC origin of replication
   7157..8017    -  CDS            AmpR: β-lactamase; bla; confers resistance to ampicillin, carbenicillin, and related antibiotics
   8018..8122    -  promoter       AmpR promoter: bla
   8239..8262    +  promoter       tet promoter (fragment): E. coli promoter for tetracycline efflux protein gene
