[The description below was written by a language model from this plasmid's Addgene catalogue record and pLannotate feature annotations shown in this document.]
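Description:
pMJA053 is a yeast expression plasmid built on the Invitrogen pPIC9 backbone for secreted production of SFA8, a sulphur-rich 2S albumin seed storage protein from sunflower (Helianthus annuus), in Pichia pastoris. It is propagated in E. coli through a ColE1/pBR322-type origin with ampicillin selection (AmpR with its bla promoter). The backbone also retains pBR322 remnants with no functional role here: the bom site, a rop fragment, and fragments of the tetracycline resistance gene and its promoter. Selection in Pichia relies on the PpHIS4 gene, which complements histidine auxotrophy in his4 hosts. pPIC9-type vectors carry no yeast replication origin. The AOX1 promoter at one end and the AOX1 3' fragment downstream of HIS4 provide homology for integration into the host genome, at the AOX1 or HIS4 locus.

The expression cassette consists of the methanol-inducible AOX1 promoter, the S. cerevisiae α-factor prepro secretion signal, the roughly 318 bp coding region for mature SFA8 cloned between XhoI and EcoRI, and the AOX1 transcription terminator. The α-factor leader directs the fusion into the secretory pathway. Kex2 cleaves after the dibasic KR motif, and dipeptidyl aminopeptidase then trims the EA repeats, so that mature albumin is released into the culture medium.

The repository's sequencing found a frameshift and early termination in the α-factor signal–SFA8 reading frame relative to the depositor's reference sequence. The depositing laboratory states that the plasmid has nevertheless been used to produce intact protein in large-scale fermenters. The associated work concerns disulphide mapping, folding and characterisation of recombinant 2S albumins, including allergenic ones.
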