Addgene plasmid #128515: pMJA053
Purpose: Expresses SFA8 in Pichia
Depositing lab: Marcos Alcocer. Depositing organization: University of Nottingham. Publication: The disulphide mapping, folding and characterisation of recombinant Ber e 1, an allergenic protein, and SFA8, two sulphur-rich 2S plant albumins. Alcocer MJ, Murtagh GJ, Bailey K, Dumoulin M, Meseguer AS, Parker MJ, Archer DB. J Mol Biol. 2002 Nov 15;324(1):165-75. S0022283602010616 PubMed 12421566.
Backbone
  Vector backbone: pPIC9
  Backbone manufacturer: Invitrogen
  Backbone size w/o insert (bp): 8014
  Vector type: Yeast Expression
  Selectable markers: HIS4
Growth in bacteria
  Bacterial resistance: Ampicillin, 100 μg/mL
  Growth temperature: 37°C
  Growth strain: DH5alpha
  Copy number: Unknown
Gene/Insert
  Gene/Insert name: SFA8 a 2S albumin from sunflower
  Species: Helianthus annus
  Insert size (bp): 318
  Entrez Gene: LOC110892047 (a.k.a. HannXRQ_Chr11g0337861, 2SS8, SFA8)
  Promoter: AOX1
  Cloning method: Restriction Enzyme; 5′ cloning site XhoI (not destroyed); 3′ cloning site EcoRI (not destroyed)
  Sequencing primers: 5′ CGACTGGTTCCAATTGACAAGCTTT; 3′ TGCATCTCTCAGGCAAATGGCA
Resource information
  A portion of this plasmid was derived from a plasmid made by: Given by Prof P Shewry, Rothamstead.
Terms and licenses: Academic/Nonprofit Terms; Industry Terms: Not Available to Industry
Depositor comments: secreted SFA8 mature 2S albumin storage protein from sunflower seed. Also reference PMID: 12911791. Addgene NGS found a frameshift and early termination of the a-factor secretion signal-CDS(SFA8)_1 translation, compared to the reference sequence provided by the Alcocer laboratory. The Alcocer laboratory has confirmed that this plasmid has been used in the production of intact proteins in large scale fermenters
How to cite: pMJA053 was a gift from Marcos Alcocer (Addgene plasmid # 128515 ; http://n2t.net/addgene:128515 ; RRID:Addgene_128515)
